Addgene plasmid #54628: mPA-GFP-Peroxisomes-2
Purpose: (Empty Backbone) Localization: Peroxisomes, Excitation: 400 / 504, Emission: 515 / 517
Depositing lab: Michael Davidson. Depositing organization: Florida State University, Tallahassee.
Backbone
  Vector backbone: mPA-GFP
  Backbone size w/o insert (bp): 4750
  Vector type: Mammalian Expression
  Selectable markers: Neomycin (select with G418)
  Backbone size (bp): 4750
  Tag / fusion protein: mPA-GFP (C terminal on backbone); Peroximal Targeting Signal 1 (PTS1) (C terminal on backbone)
Growth in bacteria
  Bacterial resistance: Kanamycin, 50 μg/mL
  Growth temperature: 37°C
  Growth strain: DH5alpha
  Copy number: High Copy
Gene/Insert
  Gene/Insert name: mPA-GFP-Peroxisomes
  Tag / fusion protein: Peroxisomal Targeting Signal 1 (PTS1; Ser-Lys-Leu) (C terminal on insert)
Terms and licenses: Academic/Nonprofit Terms; Industry Terms
Depositor comments: . Excitation = 400 / 504; Emission = 515 / 517
How to cite: mPA-GFP-Peroxisomes-2 was a gift from Michael Davidson (Addgene plasmid # 54628 ; http://n2t.net/addgene:54628 ; RRID:Addgene_54628)
