[The description below was written by a language model from this plasmid's Addgene catalogue record.]
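Description:
mPA-GFP-Peroxisomes-2 is a mammalian expression plasmid of about 4.75 kb, built on an mPA-GFP backbone, that encodes a peroxisome-targeted fluorescent marker. It is propagated in E. coli as a high-copy plasmid under kanamycin selection. It also carries a neomycin resistance marker, so transfected mammalian cells can be selected with G418. The record includes no feature table and does not name the promoter driving expression, the origin of replication or the polyadenylation signal. Although the repository lists the plasmid as an "empty backbone", it is a complete localization reporter rather than a vector awaiting an insert.

The payload is monomeric photoactivatable GFP (mPA-GFP) with a peroxisomal targeting signal 1 (PTS1) at its C terminus. PTS1 is the short Ser-Lys-Leu tripeptide recognized by the cytosolic peroxisomal import machinery, and it must sit at the extreme C terminus of a protein to work. Appending it to the fluorescent protein therefore directs the reporter into the peroxisomal matrix. Photoactivatable GFP is only weakly fluorescent under blue-green excitation until it is irradiated with violet light near 400 nm, after which it converts to a form that is strongly excited around 504 nm. The recorded spectral values fit this behaviour, with excitation at 400 and 504 nm and emission at 515 and 517 nm for the two states.

The construct is suited to live-cell imaging of peroxisomes in transfected mammalian cells. Because a chosen subset of labelled peroxisomes can be switched on optically, it lends itself to pulse-chase style tracking of organelle movement, turnover or content exchange, and to localization-based microscopy.
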