>Addgene plasmid #54628 | mPA-GFP-Peroxisomes-2 | depositor partial sequence | sequence record 85025 | insert sequence
GACGCAAATGGGCGGTAGGCGTGTACGGTGGGAGGTCTATATAAGCAGAGCTGGTTTAGTGAACCGTCAG
ATCCGCTAGCGCTACCGGACTCAGATCTCGAGCTCAAGCTTCGAATTCTGCAGTCGACGGTACCGCGGGC
CCGGGATCCACCGGTCGCCACCATGGTGAGCAAGGGCGAGGAGCTGTTCACCGGGGTGGTGCCCATCCTG
GTCGAGCTGGACGGCGACGTAAACGGCCACAAGTTCAGCGTGTCCGGCGAGGGCGAGGGCGATGCCACCT
ACGGCAAGCTGACCCTGAAGTTCATCTGCACCACCGGCAAGCTGCCCGTGCCCTGGCCCACCCTCGTGAC
CACCTTCAGCTACGGCGTGCAGTGCTTCAGCCGCTACCCCGACCACATGAAGCAGCACGACTTCTTCAAG
TCCGCCATGCCCGAAGGCTACGTCCAGGAGCGCACCATCTTCTTCAAGGACGACGGCAACTACAAGACCC
GCGCCGAGGTGAAGTTCGAGGGCGACACCCTGGTGAACCGCATCGAGCTGAAGGGCATCGACTTCAAGGA
GGACGGCAACATCCTGGGGCACAAGCTGGAGTACAACTACAACAGCCACAACGTCTATATCATGGCCGAC
AAGCAGAAGAACGGCATCAAGGCCAACTTCAAGATCCGCCACAACATCGAGGACGGCAGCGTGCAGCTCG
CCGACCACTACCAGCAGAACACCCCCATCGGCGACGGCCCCGTGCTGCTGCCCGACAACCACTACCTGAG
CCACCAGTCCAAGCTGAGCAAAGACCCCAACGAGAAGCGCGATCACATGGTCCTGCTGGAGTTCGTGACC
GCCGCCGGGATCACTCTCGGCATGGACGAGCTGTACAAGTCCGGATCCAAGCTGTAGCGGCCGCGACTCT
AGATCATAATCAGCCATACCACATTTGTAGAGGTTTTACTTGCTTTAAAAAAACCTCCCACACCTCCCCC
CTGAACCTGAAACATAAAATGAATGCAATTGTTGTTGTT
