>Addgene plasmid #54628 | mPA-GFP-Peroxisomes-2 | addgene partial sequence | sequence record 90583 | CMV-F 5'-CGCAAATGGGCGGTAGGCGTG-3'
GTGAACCGTCAGATCCGCTAGCGCTACCGGACTCAGATCTCGAGCTCAAGCTTCGAATTCTGCAGTCGAC
GGTACCGCGGGCCCGGGATCCACCGGTCGCCACCATGGTGAGCAAGGGCGAGGAGCTGTTCACCGGGGTG
GTGCCCATCCTGGTCGAGCTGGACGGCGACGTAAACGGCCACAAGTTCAGCGTGTCCGGCGAGGGCGAGG
GCGATGCCACCTACGGCAAGCTGACCCTGAAGTTCATCTGCACCACCGGCAAGCTGCCCGTGCCCTGGCC
CACCCTCGTGACCACCTTCAGCTACGGCGTGCAGTGCTTCAGCCGCTACCCCGACCACATGAAGCAGCAC
GACTTCTTCAAGTCCGCCATGCCCGAAGGCTACGTCCAGGAGCGCACCATCTTCTTCAAGGACGACGGCA
ACTACAAGACCCGCGCCGAGGTGAAGTTCGAGGGCGACACCCTGGTGAACCGCATCGAGCTGAAGGGCAT
CGACTTCAAGGAGGACGGCAACATCCTGGGGCACAAGCTGGAGTACAACTACAACAGCCACAACGTCTAT
ATCATGGCCGACAAGCAGAAGAACGGCATCAAGGCCAACTTCAAGATCCGCCACAACATCGAGGACGGCA
GCGTGCAGCTCGCCGACCACTACCAGCAGAACACCCCCATCGGCGACGGCCCCGTGCTGCTGCCCGACAA
CCACTACCTGAGCCACCAGTCCAAGCTGAGCAAAGACCCCAACGAGAAGCGCGATCACATGGTCCTGCTG
GAGTTCGTGACCGCCGCCGGGATCACTCTCGGCATGGACGAGCTGTACAAGTCCGGATCCAAGCTGTAGC
GGCCGCGACTCTAGATCATA
